Addgene plasmid #143162: TFORF1841
Purpose: Lentiviral vector for overexpressing transcription factor ORFs with unique 24-bp barcodes. Barcodes facilitate identification of transcription factors in pooled screens.
Depositing lab: Feng Zhang. Depositing organization: Broad Institute. Publication: A transcription factor atlas of directed differentiation. Joung J, Ma S, Tay T, Geiger-Schuller KR, Kirchgatterer PC, Verdine VK, Guo B, Arias-Garcia MA, Allen WE, Singh A, Kuksenko O, Abudayyeh OO, Gootenberg JS, Fu Z, Macrae RK, Buenrostro JD, Regev A, Zhang F. Cell. 2023 Jan 5;186(1):209-229.e26. doi: 10.1016/j.cell.2022.11.026. PubMed 36608654.
Backbone
  Vector backbone: pLX_TRC317
  Backbone manufacturer: Broad Institute Genetic Perturbation Platform
  Backbone size w/o insert (bp): 8264
  Vector type: Mammalian Expression, Lentiviral
  Selectable markers: Puromycin
Growth in bacteria
  Bacterial resistance: Ampicillin, 100 μg/mL
  Growth temperature: 37°C
  Growth strain: NEB Stable
  Copy number: High Copy
Gene/Insert
  Gene/Insert name: HBP1
  Species: H. sapiens (human)
  Insert size (bp): 1646
  Entrez Gene: HBP1
  Promoter: EF1a
  Cloning method: Unknown
  Sequencing primers: 5′ GGGTGGAGACTGAAGTTAGGCCAG; 3′ CACATAGCGTAAAAGGAGCAACATAG
Terms and licenses: Academic/Nonprofit Terms; Industry Terms: Not Available to Industry
Depositor comments: XM_017011967,NM_012257,XM_005250266,XM_005250267,ENST00000468410,ENST00000222574,ENST00000485846 . The transcription factor ORF portion of this plasmid was synthesized by Genewiz. Please test multiple small colonies in case of plasmid recombination. To make this collection available in a timely manner, a portion of this collection was not fully sequenced by Addgene. If an Addgene verified full plasmid sequence is not available, please contact us prior to placing an order to request the full sequence.
How to cite: TFORF1841 was a gift from Feng Zhang (Addgene plasmid # 143162 ; http://n2t.net/addgene:143162 ; RRID:Addgene_143162)
