[The description below was written by a language model from this plasmid's Addgene catalogue record and pLannotate feature annotations shown in this document.]
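Description:
TFORF1841 is a lentiviral mammalian expression plasmid built on the pLX_TRC317 backbone and carrying the human HBP1 open reading frame, one member of a barcoded transcription factor ORF collection. It is propagated in E. coli through a high-copy ColE1/pUC-type origin with ampicillin selection (AmpR under its own bla promoter). The backbone also retains an f1 origin and remnants of a lacZα/lac promoter cloning region flanked by T7 and T3 promoters. The depositor notes a risk of recombination in bacteria, which is common for LTR-containing plasmids.

The viral portion has a third-generation, self-inactivating layout. An RSV promoter drives a truncated HIV-1 5' LTR, followed by the Ψ packaging signal with a gag fragment, the RRE for Rev-dependent export of the genomic RNA, a cPPT/CTS element, and a ΔU3 3' LTR followed by an SV40 poly(A) signal. Between the LTRs sit two expression units. An SV40 early promoter/origin drives puromycin N-acetyltransferase for selecting transduced cells, and the strong constitutive EF-1α promoter drives HBP1, with a WPRE downstream to enhance transcript stability and expression. HBP1 is annotated as a transcriptional repressor involved in cell-cycle and Wnt pathway regulation.

According to the record, each construct in the collection carries a unique 24-bp barcode, although the barcode is not annotated in the feature table. A short fragment annotated as U6 promoter lies between the ORF and the WPRE, but its role is not stated. The vector is intended for HBP1 overexpression, particularly in pooled screens where barcodes identify which transcription factor each cell received, as in studies of directed differentiation.
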