Features (pLannotate 1.2.2; 31 found; start..end, strand, type, name):
      5..231     +  promoter       RSV promoter: Rous sarcoma virus enhancer/promoter
    232..412     +  LTR            5' LTR (truncated): truncated 5' long terminal repeat (LTR) from HIV-1
    459..584     +  misc_feature   HIV-1 Ψ: packaging signal of human immunodeficiency virus type 1
    568..931     +  CDS            HIV-1 gag (fragment): gag protein from human immunodeficiency virus 1; gag
   1077..1310    +  misc_feature   RRE: The Rev response element (RRE) of HIV-1 allows for Rev-dependent mRNA export from the nucleus to the cytoplasm.
   1687..1713    +  CDS            Rev (fragment): human immunodeficiency virus 1 (HIV-1) Rev protein; rev; enhances nuclear export of unspliced and incompletely spliced viral mRNAs
   1720..1743    +  promoter       SV40 promoter (fragment): SV40 early promoter
   1744..1815    +  promoter       SV40 promoter (fragment): SV40 enhancer and early promoter
   1839..1974    +  rep_origin     SV40 ori: SV40 origin of replication
   2020..2616    +  CDS            PuroR (fragment): puromycin N-acetyltransferase; pac from Streptomyces; confers resistance to puromycin
   2665..2782    +  misc_feature   cPPT/CTS: central polypurine tract and central termination sequence of HIV-1
   2847..2913    +  CDS            small t antigen (fragment): SV40 (simian virus 40) small t antigen
   2920..4098    +  promoter       EF-1α promoter: strong constitutive promoter for human elongation factor EF-1α
   4115..5656    +  CDS            HBP1: HBP1_HUMAN - Experimental evidence at protein level: Swiss-Prot protein existence level 1. Transcriptional repressor that binds to the promoter region of target genes. Plays a role in the regulation of the cell cycle and of the Wnt pathway. Binds preferentially to the sequence 5'- TTCATTCATTCA-3'. Binding to the histone H1.0 promoter is enhanced by interaction with RB1. Disrupts the interaction between DNA and TCF4. From Homo sapiens (Human).
   5672..5725    +  promoter       U6 promoter (fragment): RNA polymerase III promoter for human U6 snRNA
   5767..6355    +  misc_feature   WPRE: woodchuck hepatitis virus posttranscriptional regulatory element
   6406..6425    +  misc_feature   cPPT/CTS (fragment): central polypurine tract and central termination sequence of HIV-1
   6427..6660    +  LTR            3' LTR (ΔU3): self-inactivating 3' long terminal repeat (LTR) from HIV-1
   6738..6859    +  polyA_signal   SV40 poly(A) signal: SV40 polyadenylation signal
   6899..7034    +  rep_origin     SV40 ori: SV40 origin of replication
   7055..7073    -  promoter       T7 promoter: promoter for bacteriophage T7 RNA polymerase
   7081..7236    +  CDS            lacZα (fragment): LacZα fragment of β-galactosidase; lacZ fragment
   7241..7669    +  rep_origin     f1 ori (sequence partly withheld): f1 bacteriophage origin of replication; arrow indicates direction of (+) strand synthesis
   7722..7826    +  promoter       AmpR promoter: bla
   7827..8687    +  CDS            AmpR: β-lactamase; bla; confers resistance to ampicillin, carbenicillin, and related antibiotics
   8858..9446    +  rep_origin     ori: high-copy-number ColE1/pMB1/pBR322/pUC origin of replication
   9629..9721    +  CDS            lacI (fragment): lac repressor; lacI; The lac repressor binds to the lac operator to inhibit transcription in E. coli. This inhibition can be relieved by adding lactose or isopropyl-β-D-thiogalactopyranoside (IPTG).
   9734..9755    +  protein_bind   CAP binding site: CAP binding activates transcription in the presence of cAMP. E. coli catabolite activator protein
   9770..9800    +  promoter       lac promoter: promoter for the E. coli lac operon
   9808..9824    +  protein_bind   lac operator: The lac repressor binds to the lac operator to inhibit transcription in E. coli. This inhibition can be relieved by adding lactose or isopropyl-β-D-thiogalactopyranoside (IPTG). lac repressor encoded by lacI
   9869..9887    +  promoter       T3 promoter: promoter for bacteriophage T3 RNA polymerase
>Addgene plasmid #143162 | TFORF1841 | addgene full sequence | sequence record 391523 | Addgene NGS Result
TTAATGTAGTCTTATGCAATACTCTTGTAGTCTTGCAACATGGTAACGATGAGTTAGCAACATGCCTTAC
AAGGAGAGAAAAAGCACCGTGCATGCCGATTGGTGGAAGTAAGGTGGTACGATCGTGCCTTATTAGGAAG
GCAACAGACGGGTCTGACATGGATTGGACGAACCACTGAATTGCCGCATTGCAGAGATATTGTATTTAAG
TGCCTAGCTCGATACATAAACGGGTCTCTCTGGTTAGACCAGATCTGAGCCTGGGAGCTCTCTGGCTAAC
TAGGGAACCCACTGCTTAAGCCTCAATAAAGCTTGCCTTGAGTGCTTCAAGTAGTGTGTGCCCGTCTGTT
GTGTGACTCTGGTAACTAGAGATCCCTCAGACCCTTTTAGTCAGTGTGGAAAATCTCTAGCAGTGGCGCC
CGAACAGGGACTTGAAAGCGAAAGGGAAACCAGAGGAGCTCTCTCGACGCAGGACTCGGCTTGCTGAAGC
GCGCACGGCAAGAGGCGAGGGGCGGCGACTGGTGAGTACGCCAAAAATTTTGACTAGCGGAGGCTAGAAG
GAGAGAGATGGGTGCGAGAGCGTCAGTATTAAGCGGGGGAGAATTAGATCGCGATGGGAAAAAATTCGGT
TAAGGCCAGGGGGAAAGAAAAAATATAAATTAAAACATATAGTATGGGCAAGCAGGGAGCTAGAACGATT
CGCAGTTAATCCTGGCCTGTTAGAAACATCAGAAGGCTGTAGACAAATACTGGGACAGCTACAACCATCC
CTTCAGACAGGATCAGAAGAACTTAGATCATTATATAATACAGTAGCAACCCTCTATTGTGTGCATCAAA
GGATAGAGATAAAAGACACCAAGGAAGCTTTAGACAAGATAGAGGAAGAGCAAAACAAAAGTAAGACCAC
CGCACAGCAAGCGGCCGCTGATCTTCAGACCTGGAGGAGGAGATATGAGGGACAATTGGAGAAGTGAATT
ATATAAATATAAAGTAGTAAAAATTGAACCATTAGGAGTAGCACCCACCAAGGCAAAGAGAAGAGTGGTG
CAGAGAGAAAAAAGAGCAGTGGGAATAGGAGCTTTGTTCCTTGGGTTCTTGGGAGCAGCAGGAAGCACTA
TGGGCGCAGCGTCAATGACGCTGACGGTACAGGCCAGACAATTATTGTCTGGTATAGTGCAGCAGCAGAA
CAATTTGCTGAGGGCTATTGAGGCGCAACAGCATCTGTTGCAACTCACAGTCTGGGGCATCAAGCAGCTC
CAGGCAAGAATCCTGGCTGTGGAAAGATACCTAAAGGATCAACAGCTCCTGGGGATTTGGGGTTGCTCTG
GAAAACTCATTTGCACCACTGCTGTGCCTTGGAATGCTAGTTGGAGTAATAAATCTCTGGAACAGATTTG
GAATCACACGACCTGGATGGAGTGGGACAGAGAAATTAACAATTACACAAGCTTAATACACTCCTTAATT
GAAGAATCGCAAAACCAGCAAGAAAAGAATGAACAAGAATTATTGGAATTAGATAAATGGGCAAGTTTGT
GGAATTGGTTTAACATAACAAATTGGCTGTGGTATATAAAATTATTCATAATGATAGTAGGAGGCTTGGT
AGGTTTAAGAATAGTTTTTGCTGTACTTTCTATAGTGAATAGAGTTAGGCAGGGATATTCACCATTATCG
TTTCAGACCCACCTCCCAACCCCGAGGGGACCCATGCATTGCATCTCAATTAGTCAGCAACCAGGTGTGG
AAAGTCCCCAGGCTCCCCAGCAGGCAGAAGTATGCAAAGCATGCGTCTCAATTAGTCAGCAACCATAGTC
CCGCCCCTAACTCCGCCCATCCCGCCCCTAACTCCGCCCAGTTCCGCCCATTCTCCGCCCCATGGCTGAC
TAATTTTTTTTATTTATGCAGAGGCCGAGGCCGCCTCGGCCTCTGAGCTATTCCAGAAGTAGTGAGGAGG
CTTTTTTGGAGGCCTAGGCTTTTGCAAAAAGCTTTCTAGAGGTACCACCGGAGCTTACCATGACCGAGTA
CAAGCCCACGGTGCGCCTCGCCACCCGCGACGACGTCCCCAGGGCCGTACGCACCCTCGCCGCCGCGTTC
GCCGACTACCCCGCCACGCGCCACACCGTCGATCCGGACCGCCACATCGAGCGGGTCACCGAGCTGCAAG
AACTCTTCCTCACGCGCGTCGGGCTCGACATCGGCAAGGTGTGGGTCGCGGACGACGGCGCCGCCGTGGC
GGTCTGGACCACGCCGGAGAGCGTCGAAGCGGGGGCGGTGTTCGCCGAGATCGGCCCGCGCATGGCCGAG
TTGAGCGGTTCCCGGCTGGCCGCGCAGCAACAGATGGAAGGCCTCCTGGCGCCGCACCGGCCCAAGGAGC
CCGCGTGGTTCCTGGCCACCGTCGGCGTCTCGCCCGACCACCAGGGCAAGGGTCTGGGCAGCGCCGTCGT
GCTCCCCGGAGTGGAGGCGGCCGAGCGCGCCGGGGTGCCCGCCTTCCTGGAGACCTCCGCGCCCCGCAAC
CTCCCCTTCTACGAGCGGCTCGGCTTCACCGTCACCGCCGACGTCGAGGTGCCCGAAGGACCGCGCACCT
GGTGCATGACCCGCAAGCCCGGTGCCAGTTAACGAATTCTAGATCTTGAGACAAATGGCAGTATTCATCC
ACAATTTTAAAAGAAAAGGGGGGATTGGGGGGTACAGTGCAGGGGAAAGAATAGTAGACATAATAGCAAC
AGACATACAAACTAAAGAATTACAAAAACAAATTACAAAAATTCAAAATTTTCGGGTTTATTACAGGGAC
AGCAGAGATCCACTTTGGCGCCGGCTCGAGGCCTGCAGGTGCAAAGATGGATAAAGTTTTAAACAGAGAG
GAATCTTTGCAGCTAATGGACCTTCTAGGTCTTGAAAGGAGTGGGAATTGGCTCCGGTGCCCGTCAGTGG
GCAGAGCGCACATCGCCCACAGTCCCCGAGAAGTTGGGGGGAGGGGTCGGCAATTGAACCGGTGCCTAGA
GAAGGTGGCGCGGGGTAAACTGGGAAAGTGATGTCGTGTACTGGCTCCGCCTTTTTCCCGAGGGTGGGGG
AGAACCGTATATAAGTGCAGTAGTCGCCGTGAACGTTCTTTTTCGCAACGGGTTTGCCGCCAGAACACAG
GTAAGTGCCGTGTGTGGTTCCCGCGGGCCTGGCCTCTTTACGGGTTATGGCCCTTGCGTGCCTTGAATTA
CTTCCACCTGGCTGCAGTACGTGATTCTTGATCCCGAGCTTCGGGTTGGAAGTGGGTGGGAGAGTTCGAG
GCCTTGCGCTTAAGGAGCCCCTTCGCCTCGTGCTTGAGTTGAGGCCTGGCCTGGGCGCTGGGGCCGCCGC
GTGCGAATCTGGTGGCACCTTCGCGCCTGTCTCGCTGCTTTCGATAAGTCTCTAGCCATTTAAAATTTTT
GATGACCTGCTGCGACGCTTTTTTTCTGGCAAGATAGTCTTGTAAATGCGGGCCAAGATCTGCACACTGG
TATTTCGGTTTTTGGGGCCGCGGGCGGCGACGGGGCCCGTGCGTCCCAGCGCACATGTTCGGCGAGGCGG
GGCCTGCGAGCGCGGCCACCGAGAATCGGACGGGGGTAGTCTCAAGCTGGCCGGCCTGCTCTGGTGCCTG
GCCTCGCGCCGCCGTGTATCGCCCCGCCCTGGGCGGCAAGGCTGGCCCGGTCGGCACCAGTTGCGTGAGC
GGAAAGATGGCCGCTTCCCGGCCCTGCTGCAGGGAGCTCAAAATGGAGGACGCGGCGCTCGGGAGAGCGG
GCGGGTGAGTCACCCACACAAAGGAAAAGGGCCTTTCCGTCCTCAGCCGTCGCTTCATGTGACTCCACGG
AGTACCGGGCGCCGTCCAGGCACCTCGATTAGTTCTCGAGCTTTTGGAGTACGTCGTCTTTAGGTTGGGG
GGAGGGGTTTTATGCGATGGAGTTTCCCCACACTGAGTGGGTGGAGACTGAAGTTAGGCCAGCTTGGCAC
TTGATGTAATTCTCCTTGGAATTTGCCCTTTTTGAGTTTGGATCTTGGTTCATTCTCAAGCCTCAGACAG
TGGTTCAAAGTTTTTTTCTTCCATTTCAGGTGTCGTGAGGCTAGCACCGCCACCATGGTGTGGGAAGTGA
AGACAAATCAGATGCCTAATGCAGTACAGAAACTCCTGTTGGTGATGGACAAGAGAGCCTCAGGAATGAA
TGACTCATTGGAGTTGCTGCAGTGTAATGAGAATTTGCCATCTTCACCTGGATATAACTCCTGTGATGAA
CACATGGAGCTTGATGACCTTCCTGAACTTCAGGCAGTTCAAAGTGATCCTACCCAATCTGGCATGTACC
AGCTGAGTTCAGATGTTTCACATCAAGAATACCCAAGATCATCTTGGAACCAAAATACCTCAGACATACC
AGAAACTACTTACCGTGAAAATGAGGTGGACTGGCTAACAGAATTGGCAAATATCGCGACCAGTCCACAA
AGTCCACTGATGCAGTGCTCATTTTACAATAGATCATCTCCTGTACACATCATAGCCACTAGCAAAAGTT
TACATTCCTATGCACGCCCTCCACCAGTGTCCTCTTCTTCGAAGAGTGAACCAGCCTTCCCTCATCACCA
TTGGAAGGAGGAAACACCAGTAAGACACGAAAGGGCAAATAGTGAGTCAGAATCTGGCATTTTCTGCATG
TCCTCCCTGTCAGATGATGATGATTTGGGATGGTGCAATTCCTGGCCTTCAACTGTCTGGCACTGTTTTT
TGAAAGGCACACGACTGTGCTTTCATAAGGGAAGCAATAAGGAATGGCAAGATGTTGAAGATTTTGCTAG
AGCTGAAGGCTGTGATAATGAGGAAGATCTTCAAATGGGCATTCACAAGGGCTATGGTTCTGATGGTCTA
AAGTTGTTATCACATGAAGAAAGTGTATCATTTGGCGAGTCTGTACTGAAGTTGACTTTTGATCCTGGTA
CAGTAGAAGATGGTTTACTTACCGTAGAGTGTAAGCTGGACCACCCTTTCTATGTTAAAAATAAAGGTTG
GTCATCATTTTATCCAAGCTTGACTGTGGTACAGCATGGCATTCCATGTTGTGAAGTTCATATTGGCGAT
GTATGTCTACCTCCTGGACACCCCGATGCCATTAATTTTGATGATTCAGGTGTTTTTGATACATTTAAAA
GCTATGACTTCACACCTATGGATTCTTCTGCAGTTTATGTGTTAAGTAGTATGGCTCGCCAGCGTCGTGC
ATCTTTGTCTTGTGGAGGACCTGGTGGTCAAGACTTTGCAAGATCTGGATTCAGTAAAAACTGTGGCTCA
CCTGGATCATCACAGCTCTCTTCCAATTCTTTGTATGCTAAAGCTGTCAAAAACCACAGCTCAGGGACTG
TGAGTGCCACTTCTCCTAATAAGTGCAAAAGACCAATGAATGCCTTCATGCTTTTTGCCAAAAAATACAG
AGTTGAATATACTCAGATGTATCCAGGGAAAGATAACAGAGCCATAAGTGTGATCCTTGGTGACAGGTGG
AAGAAAATGAAGAATGAAGAGAGAAGAATGTACACATTAGAAGCAAAGGCTTTGGCTGAAGAACAGAAAC
GTTTAAATCCTGACTGTTGGAAGAGGAAAAGAACCAATTCAGGCTCACAACAACATTAGTAATGAACTAG
TCCGTAACTTGAAAGTATTTCGATTTCTTGGCTTTATATATCTTGTGGAAAGGACGACAGATGAATAGGG
TGATCGGACTTACGCGTTAAGTCGACAATCAACCTCTGGATTACAAAATTTGTGAAAGATTGACTGGTAT
TCTTAACTATGTTGCTCCTTTTACGCTATGTGGATACGCTGCTTTAATGCCTTTGTATCATGCTATTGCT
TCCCGTATGGCTTTCATTTTCTCCTCCTTGTATAAATCCTGGTTGCTGTCTCTTTATGAGGAGTTGTGGC
CCGTTGTCAGGCAACGTGGCGTGGTGTGCACTGTGTTTGCTGACGCAACCCCCACTGGTTGGGGCATTGC
CACCACCTGTCAGCTCCTTTCCGGGACTTTCGCTTTCCCCCTCCCTATTGCCACGGCGGAACTCATCGCC
GCCTGCCTTGCCCGCTGCTGGACAGGGGCTCGGCTGTTGGGCACTGACAATTCCGTGGTGTTGTCGGGGA
AATCATCGTCCTTTCCTTGGCTGCTCGCCTGTGTTGCCACCTGGATTCTGCGCGGGACGTCCTTCTGCTA
CGTCCCTTCGGCCCTCAATCCAGCGGACCTTCCTTCCCGCGGCCTGCTGCCGGCTCTGCGGCCTCTTCCG
CGTCTTCGCCTTCGCCCTCAGACGAGTCGGATCTCCCTTTGGGCCGCCTCCCCGCGTCGACTTTAAGACC
AATGACTTACAAGGCAGCTGTAGATCTTAGCCACTTTTTAAAAGAAAAGGGGGGACTGGAAGGGCTAATT
CACTCCCAACGAAGACAAGATCTGCTTTTTGCTTGTACTGGGTCTCTCTGGTTAGACCAGATCTGAGCCT
GGGAGCTCTCTGGCTAACTAGGGAACCCACTGCTTAAGCCTCAATAAAGCTTGCCTTGAGTGCTTCAAGT
AGTGTGTGCCCGTCTGTTGTGTGACTCTGGTAACTAGAGATCCCTCAGACCCTTTTAGTCAGTGTGGAAA
ATCTCTAGCAGTACGTATAGTAGTTCATGTCATCTTATTATTCAGTATTTATAACTTGCAAAGAAATGAA
TATCAGAGAGTGAGAGGAACTTGTTTATTGCAGCTTATAATGGTTACAAATAAAGCAATAGCATCACAAA
TTTCACAAATAAAGCATTTTTTTCACTGCATTCTAGTTGTGGTTTGTCCAAACTCATCAATGTATCTTAT
CATGTCTGGCTCTAGCTATCCCGCCCCTAACTCCGCCCATCCCGCCCCTAACTCCGCCCAGTTCCGCCCA
TTCTCCGCCCCATGGCTGACTAATTTTTTTTATTTATGCAGAGGCCGAGGCCGCCTCGGCCTCTGAGCTA
TTCCAGAAGTAGTGAGGAGGCTTTTTTGGAGGCCTAGGGACGTACCCAATTCGCCCTATAGTGAGTCGTA
TTACGCGCGCTCACTGGCCGTCGTTTTACAACGTCGTGACTGGGAAAACCCTGGCGTTACCCAACTTAAT
CGCCTTGCAGCACATCCCCCTTTCGCCAGCTGGCGTAATAGCGAAGAGGCCCGCACCGATCGCCCTTCCC
AACAGTTGCGCAGCCTGAATGGCGAATGGG
[124 nt withheld, positions 7241-7364]
C
[91 nt withheld, positions 7366-7456]
A
[49 nt withheld, positions 7458-7506]
CCTTTGACGTTGGAGTCCACGTTCTTT
[37 nt withheld, positions 7534-7570]
ACCCTATCTCGGTCTATTCTTTTGATTTATAAGGGATTTTGCCGATTTCGGCCTATTGGTTAAAAAATGA
GCTGATTTAACAAAAATTTAACGCGAATTTTAACAAAATATTAACGCTTACAATTTAGGTGGCACTTTTC
GGGGAAATGTGCGCGGAACCCCTATTTGTTTATTTTTCTAAATACATTCAAATATGTATCCGCTCATGAG
ACAATAACCCTGATAAATGCTTCAATAATATTGAAAAAGGAAGAGTATGAGTATTCAACATTTCCGTGTC
GCCCTTATTCCCTTTTTTGCGGCATTTTGCCTTCCTGTTTTTGCTCACCCAGAAACGCTGGTGAAAGTAA
AAGATGCTGAAGATCAGTTGGGTGCACGAGTGGGTTACATCGAACTGGATCTCAACAGCGGTAAGATCCT
TGAGAGTTTTCGCCCCGAAGAACGTTTTCCAATGATGAGCACTTTTAAAGTTCTGCTATGTGGCGCGGTA
TTATCCCGTATTGACGCCGGGCAAGAGCAACTCGGTCGCCGCATACACTATTCTCAGAATGACTTGGTTG
AGTACTCACCAGTCACAGAAAAGCATCTTACGGATGGCATGACAGTAAGAGAATTATGCAGTGCTGCCAT
AACCATGAGTGATAACACTGCGGCCAACTTACTTCTGACAACGATCGGAGGACCGAAGGAGCTAACCGCT
TTTTTGCACAACATGGGGGATCATGTAACTCGCCTTGATCGTTGGGAACCGGAGCTGAATGAAGCCATAC
CAAACGACGAGCGTGACACCACGATGCCTGTAGCAATGGCAACAACGTTGCGCAAACTATTAACTGGCGA
ACTACTTACTCTAGCTTCCCGGCAACAATTAATAGACTGGATGGAGGCGGATAAAGTTGCAGGACCACTT
CTGCGCTCGGCCCTTCCGGCTGGCTGGTTTATTGCTGATAAATCTGGAGCCGGTGAGCGTGGGTCTCGCG
GTATCATTGCAGCACTGGGGCCAGATGGTAAGCCCTCCCGTATCGTAGTTATCTACACGACGGGGAGTCA
GGCAACTATGGATGAACGAAATAGACAGATCGCTGAGATAGGTGCCTCACTGATTAAGCATTGGTAACTG
TCAGACCAAGTTTACTCATATATACTTTAGATTGATTTAAAACTTCATTTTTAATTTAAAAGGATCTAGG
TGAAGATCCTTTTTGATAATCTCATGACCAAAATCCCTTAACGTGAGTTTTCGTTCCACTGAGCGTCAGA
CCCCGTAGAAAAGATCAAAGGATCTTCTTGAGATCCTTTTTTTCTGCGCGTAATCTGCTGCTTGCAAACA
AAAAAACCACCGCTACCAGCGGTGGTTTGTTTGCCGGATCAAGAGCTACCAACTCTTTTTCCGAAGGTAA
CTGGCTTCAGCAGAGCGCAGATACCAAATACTGTTCTTCTAGTGTAGCCGTAGTTAGGCCACCACTTCAA
GAACTCTGTAGCACCGCCTACATACCTCGCTCTGCTAATCCTGTTACCAGTGGCTGCTGCCAGTGGCGAT
AAGTCGTGTCTTACCGGGTTGGACTCAAGACGATAGTTACCGGATAAGGCGCAGCGGTCGGGCTGAACGG
GGGGTTCGTGCACACAGCCCAGCTTGGAGCGAACGACCTACACCGAACTGAGATACCTACAGCGTGAGCT
ATGAGAAAGCGCCACGCTTCCCGAAGGGAGAAAGGCGGACAGGTATCCGGTAAGCGGCAGGGTCGGAACA
GGAGAGCGCACGAGGGAGCTTCCAGGGGGAAACGCCTGGTATCTTTATAGTCCTGTCGGGTTTCGCCACC
TCTGACTTGAGCGTCGATTTTTGTGATGCTCGTCAGGGGGGCGGAGCCTATGGAAAAACGCCAGCAACGC
GGCCTTTTTACGGTTCCTGGCCTTTTGCTGGCCTTTTGCTCACATGTTCTTTCCTGCGTTATCCCCTGAT
TCTGTGGATAACCGTATTACCGCCTTTGAGTGAGCTGATACCGCTCGCCGCAGCCGAACGACCGAGCGCA
GCGAGTCAGTGAGCGAGGAAGCGGAAGAGCGCCCAATACGCAAACCGCCTCTCCCCGCGCGTTGGCCGAT
TCATTAATGCAGCTGGCACGACAGGTTTCCCGACTGGAAAGCGGGCAGTGAGCGCAACGCAATTAATGTG
AGTTAGCTCACTCATTAGGCACCCCAGGCTTTACACTTTATGCTTCCGGCTCGTATGTTGTGTGGAATTG
TGAGCGGATAACAATTTCACACAGGAAACAGCTATGACCATGATTACGCCAAGCGCGCAATTAACCCTCA
CTAAAGGGAACAAAAGCTGGAGCTGCAAGC
