>Addgene plasmid #143162 | TFORF1841 | depositor partial sequence | sequence record 281624 | Insert
ACCGCCACCATGGTGTGGGAAGTGAAGACAAATCAGATGCCTAATGCAGTACAGAAACTCCTGTTGGTGA
TGGACAAGAGAGCCTCAGGAATGAATGACTCATTGGAGTTGCTGCAGTGTAATGAGAATTTGCCATCTTC
ACCTGGATATAACTCCTGTGATGAACACATGGAGCTTGATGACCTTCCTGAACTTCAGGCAGTTCAAAGT
GATCCTACCCAATCTGGCATGTACCAGCTGAGTTCAGATGTTTCACATCAAGAATACCCAAGATCATCTT
GGAACCAAAATACCTCAGACATACCAGAAACTACTTACCGTGAAAATGAGGTGGACTGGCTAACAGAATT
GGCAAATATCGCGACCAGTCCACAAAGTCCACTGATGCAGTGCTCATTTTACAATAGATCATCTCCTGTA
CACATCATAGCCACTAGCAAAAGTTTACATTCCTATGCACGCCCTCCACCAGTGTCCTCTTCTTCGAAGA
GTGAACCAGCCTTCCCTCATCACCATTGGAAGGAGGAAACACCAGTAAGACACGAAAGGGCAAATAGTGA
GTCAGAATCTGGCATTTTCTGCATGTCCTCCCTGTCAGATGATGATGATTTGGGATGGTGCAATTCCTGG
CCTTCAACTGTCTGGCACTGTTTTTTGAAAGGCACACGACTGTGCTTTCATAAGGGAAGCAATAAGGAAT
GGCAAGATGTTGAAGATTTTGCTAGAGCTGAAGGCTGTGATAATGAGGAAGATCTTCAAATGGGCATTCA
CAAGGGCTATGGTTCTGATGGTCTAAAGTTGTTATCACATGAAGAAAGTGTATCATTTGGCGAGTCTGTA
CTGAAGTTGACTTTTGATCCTGGTACAGTAGAAGATGGTTTACTTACCGTAGAGTGTAAGCTGGACCACC
CTTTCTATGTTAAAAATAAAGGTTGGTCATCATTTTATCCAAGCTTGACTGTGGTACAGCATGGCATTCC
ATGTTGTGAAGTTCATATTGGCGATGTATGTCTACCTCCTGGACACCCCGATGCCATTAATTTTGATGAT
TCAGGTGTTTTTGATACATTTAAAAGCTATGACTTCACACCTATGGATTCTTCTGCAGTTTATGTGTTAA
GTAGTATGGCTCGCCAGCGTCGTGCATCTTTGTCTTGTGGAGGACCTGGTGGTCAAGACTTTGCAAGATC
TGGATTCAGTAAAAACTGTGGCTCACCTGGATCATCACAGCTCTCTTCCAATTCTTTGTATGCTAAAGCT
GTCAAAAACCACAGCTCAGGGACTGTGAGTGCCACTTCTCCTAATAAGTGCAAAAGACCAATGAATGCCT
TCATGCTTTTTGCCAAAAAATACAGAGTTGAATATACTCAGATGTATCCAGGGAAAGATAACAGAGCCAT
AAGTGTGATCCTTGGTGACAGGTGGAAGAAAATGAAGAATGAAGAGAGAAGAATGTACACATTAGAAGCA
AAGGCTTTGGCTGAAGAACAGAAACGTTTAAATCCTGACTGTTGGAAGAGGAAAAGAACCAATTCAGGCT
CACAACAACATTAGTAATGAACTAGTCCGTAACTTGAAAGTATTTCGATTTCTTGGCTTTATATATCTTG
TGGAAAGGACGACAGATGAATAGGGTGATCGGACTT
