>Addgene plasmid #143162 | TFORF1841 | depositor partial sequence | sequence record 281625 | Barcode
CAGATGAATAGGGTGATCGGACTT
